>Addgene plasmid #79902 | AAVS1_Puro_PGK1_3xFLAG_Twin_Strep_EZH2 | depositor full sequence | sequence record 149779 | AAVS1_Puro_PGK1_3xFLAG_Twin_Strep_EZH2 sequence 8199 bps
TCGCGCGTTTCGGTGATGACGGTGAAAACCTCTGACACATGCAGCTCCCGGAGACGGTCACAGCTTGTCT
GTAAGCGGATGCCGGGAGCAGACAAGCCCGTCAGGGCGCGTCAGCGGGTGTTGGCGGGTGTCGGGGCTGG
CTTAACTATGCGGCATCAGAGCAGATTGTACTGAGAGTGCACCATATGCGGTGTGAAATACCGCACAGAT
GCGTAAGGAGAAAATACCGCATCAGGCGCCATTCGCCATTCAGGCTGCGCAACTGTTGGGAAGGGCGATC
GGTGCGGGCCTCTTCGCTATTACGCCAGAATTCGCCCTTTGCTTTCTCTGACCAGCATTCTCTCCCCTGG
GCCTGTGCCGCTTTCTGTCTGCAGCTTGTGGCCTGGGTCACCTCTACGGCTGGCCCAGATCCTTCCCTGC
CGCCTCCTTCAGGTTCCGTCTTCCTCCACTCCCTCTTCCCCTTGCTCTCTGCTGTGTTGCTGCCCAAGGA
TGCTCTTTCCGGAGCACTTCCTTCTCGGCGCTGCACCACGTGATGTCCTCTGAGCGGATCCTCCCCGTGT
CTGGGTCCTCTCCGGGCATCTCTCCTCCCTCACCCAACCCCATGCCGTCTTCACTCGCTGGGTTCCCTTT
TCCTTCTCCTTCTGGGGCCTGTGCCATCTCTCGTTTCTTAGGATGGCCTTCTCCGACGGATGTCTCCCTT
GCGTCCCGCCTCCCCTTCTTGTAGGCCTGCATCATCACCGTTTTTCTGGACAACCCCAAAGTACCCCGTC
TCCCTGGCTTTAGCCACCTCTCCATCCTCTTGCTTTCTTTGCCTGGACACCCCGTTCTCCTGTGGATTCG
GGTCACCTCTCACTCCTTTCATTTGGGCAGCTCCCCTACCCCCCTTACCTCTCTAGTCTGTGCTAGCTCT
TCCAGCCCCCTGTCATGGCATCTTCCAGGGGTCCGAGAGCTCAGCTAGTCTTCTTCCTCCAACCCGGGCC
CCTATGTCCACTTCAGGACAGCATGTTTGCTGCCTCCAGGGATCCTGTGTCCCCGAGCTGGGACCACCTT
ATATTCCCAGGGCCGGTTAATGTGGCTCTGGTTCTGGGTACTTTTATCTGTCCCCTCCACCCCACAGTGG
GGCAAGCTTCTGACCTCTTCTCTTCCTCCCACAGGGCCTCGAGAGATCTGGCGGCGGAGAGGGCAGAGGA
AGTCTTCTAACATGCGGTGACGTGGAGGAGAATCCCGGCCCTAGCACCGAGTACAAGCCCACGGTGCGCC
TCGCCACCCGCGACGACGTCCCCAGGGCCGTACGCACCCTCGCCGCCGCGTTCGCCGACTACCCCGCCAC
GCGCCACACCGTCGATCCGGACCGCCACATCGAGCGGGTCACCGAGCTGCAAGAACTCTTCCTCACGCGC
GTCGGGCTCGACATCGGCAAGGTGTGGGTCGCGGACGACGGCGCCGCGGTGGCGGTCTGGACCACGCCGG
AGAGCGTCGAAGCGGGGGCGGTGTTCGCCGAGATCGGCCCGCGCATGGCCGAGTTGAGCGGTTCCCGGCT
GGCCGCGCAGCAACAGATGGAAGGCCTCCTGGCGCCGCACCGGCCCAAGGAGCCCGCGTGGTTCCTGGCC
ACCGTCGGCGTCTCGCCCGACCACCAGGGCAAGGGTCTGGGCAGCGCCGTCGTGCTCCCCGGAGTGGAGG
CGGCCGAGCGCGCCGGGGTGCCCGCCTTCCTGGAGACCTCCGCGCCCCGCAACCTCCCCTTCTACGAGCG
GCTCGGCTTCACCGTCACCGCCGACGTCGAGGTGCCCGAAGGACCGCGCACCTGGTGCATGACCCGCAAG
CCCGGTGCCTGATCTAGACAGACATGATAAGATACATTGATGAGTTTGGACAAACCACAACTAGAATGCA
GTGAAAAAAATGCTTTATTTGTGAAATTTGTGATGCTATTGCTTTATTTGTAACCATTATAAGCTGCAAT
AAACAAGTTAACAACAACAATTGCATTCATTTTATGTTTCAGGTTCAGGGGGAGGTGTGGGAGGTTTTTT
AATGCATCCACGGGGTTGGGGTTGCGCCTTTTCCAAGGCAGCCCTGGGTTTGCGCAGGGACGCGGCTGCT
CTGGGCGTGGTTCCGGGAAACGCAGCGGCGCCGACCCTGGGTCTCGCACATTCTTCACGTCCGTTCGCAG
CGTCACCCGGATCTTCGCCGCTACCCTTGTGGGCCCCCCGGCGACGCTTCCTGCTCCGCCCCTAAGTCGG
GAAGGTTCCTTGCGGTTCGCGGCGTGCCGGACGTGACAAACGGAAGCCGCACGTCTCACTAGTACCCTCG
CAGACGGACAGCGCCAGGGAGCAATGGCAGCGCGCCGACCGCGATGGGCTGTGGCCAATAGCGGCTGCTC
AGCAGGGCGCGCCGAGAGCAGCGGCCGGGAAGGGGCGGTGCGGGAGGCGGGGTGTGGGGCGGTAGTGTGG
GCCCTGTTCCTGCCCGCGCGGTGTTCCGCATTCTGCAAGCCTCCGGAGCGCACGTCGGCAGTCGGCTCCC
TCGTTGACCGAATCACCGACCTCTCTCCCCAGGGGTACCCTCAGCCTTAAGGCGGCCGCCGAGAATCTGT
ATTTTCAGGGAGCCATGGGATCCGCCGGCGACTACAAGGACCACGACGGCGATTATAAGGATCACGACAT
CGACTACAAAGACGACGATGACAAGGGCGCCAGCAGCGCCTGGTCCCACCCTCAGTTTGAGAAGGGCGGA
GGCTCTGGCGGCGGAAGCGGAGGATCTGCTTGGAGCCACCCCCAGTTCGAAAAGGGCGCCGGCCAGACTG
GGAAGAAATCTGAGAAGGGACCAGTTTGTTGGCGGAAGCGTGTAAAATCAGAGTACATGCGACTGAGACA
GCTCAAGAGGTTCAGACGAGCTGATGAAGTAAAGAGTATGTTTAGTTCCAATCGTCAGAAAATTTTGGAA
AGAACGGAAATCTTAAACCAAGAATGGAAACAGCGAAGGATACAGCCTGTGCACATCCTGACTTCTGTGA
GCTCATTGCGCGGGACTAGGGAGTGTTCGGTGACCAGTGACTTGGATTTTCCAACACAAGTCATCCCATT
AAAGACTCTGAATGCAGTTGCTTCAGTACCCATAATGTATTCTTGGTCTCCCCTACAGCAGAATTTTATG
GTGGAAGATGAAACTGTTTTACATAACATTCCTTATATGGGAGATGAAGTTTTAGATCAGGATGGTACTT
TCATTGAAGAACTAATAAAAAATTATGATGGGAAAGTACACGGGGATAGAGAATGTGGGTTTATAAATGA
TGAAATTTTTGTGGAGTTGGTGAATGCCCTTGGTCAATATAATGATGATGACGATGATGATGATGGAGAC
GATCCTGAAGAAAGAGAAGAAAAGCAGAAAGATCTGGAGGATCACCGAGATGATAAAGAAAGCCGCCCAC
CTCGGAAATTTCCTTCTGATAAAATTTTTGAAGCCATTTCCTCAATGTTTCCAGATAAGGGCACAGCAGA
AGAACTAAAGGAAAAATATAAAGAACTCACCGAACAGCAGCTCCCAGGCGCACTTCCTCCTGAATGTACC
CCCAACATAGATGGACCAAATGCTAAATCTGTTCAGAGAGAGCAAAGCTTACACTCCTTTCATACGCTTT
TCTGTAGGCGATGTTTTAAATATGACTGCTTCCTACATCGTAAGTGCAATTATTCTTTTCATGCAACACC
CAACACTTATAAGCGGAAGAACACAGAAACAGCTCTAGACAACAAACCTTGTGGACCACAGTGTTACCAG
CATTTGGAGGGAGCAAAGGAGTTTGCTGCTGCTCTCACCGCTGAGCGGATAAAGACCCCACCAAAACGTC
CAGGAGGCCGCAGAAGAGGACGGCTTCCCAATAACAGTAGCAGGCCCAGCACCCCCACCATTAATGTGCT
GGAATCAAAGGATACAGACAGTGATAGGGAAGCAGGGACTGAAACGGGGGGAGAGAACAATGATAAAGAA
GAAGAAGAGAAGAAAGATGAAACTTCGAGCTCCTCTGAAGCAAATTCTCGGTGTCAAACACCAATAAAGA
TGAAGCCAAATATTGAACCTCCTGAGAATGTGGAGTGGAGTGGTGCTGAAGCCTCAATGTTTAGAGTCCT
CATTGGCACTTACTATGACAATTTCTGTGCCATTGCTAGGTTAATTGGGACCAAAACATGTAGACAGGTG
TATGAGTTTAGAGTCAAAGAATCTAGCATCATAGCTCCAGCTCCCGCTGAGGATGTGGATACTCCTCCAA
GGAAAAAGAAGAGGAAACACCGGTTGTGGGCTGCACACTGCAGAAAGATACAGCTGAAAAAGGACGGCTC
CTCTAACCATGTTTACAACTATCAACCCTGTGATCATCCACGGCAGCCTTGTGACAGTTCGTGCCCTTGT
GTGATAGCACAAAATTTTTGTGAAAAGTTTTGTCAATGTAGTTCAGAGTGTCAAAACCGCTTTCCGGGAT
GCCGCTGCAAAGCACAGTGCAACACCAAGCAGTGCCCGTGCTACCTGGCTGTCCGAGAGTGTGACCCTGA
CCTCTGTCTTACTTGTGGAGCCGCTGACCATTGGGACAGTAAAAATGTGTCCTGCAAGAACTGCAGTATT
CAGCGGGGCTCCAAAAAGCATCTATTGCTGGCACCATCTGACGTGGCAGGCTGGGGGATTTTTATCAAAG
ATCCTGTGCAGAAAAATGAATTCATCTCAGAATACTGTGGAGAGATTATTTCTCAAGATGAAGCTGACAG
AAGAGGGAAAGTGTATGATAAATACATGTGCAGCTTTCTGTTCAACTTGAACAATGATTTTGTGGTGGAT
GCAACCCGCAAGGGTAACAAAATTCGTTTTGCAAATCATTCGGTAAATCCAAACTGCTATGCAAAAGTTA
TGATGGTTAACGGTGATCACAGGATAGGTATTTTTGCCAAGAGAGCCATCCAGACTGGCGAAGAGCTGTT
TTTTGATTACAGATACAGCCAGGCTGATGCCCTGAAGTATGTCGGCATCGAAAGAGAAATGGAAATCCCT
TGACCTGCAGGCTGTGCCTTCTAGTTGCCAGCCATCTGTTGTTTGCCCCTCCCCCGTGCCTTCCTTGACC
CTGGAAGGTGCCACTCCCACTGTCCTTTCCTAATAAAATGAGGAAATTGCATCGCATTGTCTGAGTAGGT
GTCATTCTATTCTGGGGGGTGGGGTGGGGCAGGACAGCAAGGGGGAGGATTGGGAAGACAATAGCAGGCA
TGCTGGGGATGCGGTGGGCTCTATGGGTCGACAGTACTAAGCTTTACTAGGGACAGGATTGGTGACAGAA
AAGCCCCATCCTTAGGCCTCCTCCTTCCTAGTCTCCTGATATTGGGTCTAACCCCCACCTCCTGTTAGGC
AGATTCCTTATCTGGTGACACACCCCCATTTCCTGGAGCCATCTCTCTCCTTGCCAGAACCTCTAAGGTT
TGCTTACGATGGAGCCAGAGAGGATCCTGGGAGGGAGAGCTTGGCAGGGGGTGGGAGGGAAGGGGGGGAT
GCGTGACCTGCCCGGTTCTCAGTGGCCACCCTGCGCTACCCTCTCCCAGAACCTGAGCTGCTCTGACGCG
GCTGTCTGGTGCGTTTCACTGATCCTGGTGCTGCAGCTTCCTTACACTTCCCAAGAGGAGAAGCAGTTTG
GAAAAACAAAATCAGAATAAGTTGGTCCTGAGTTCTAACTTTGGCTCTTCACCTTTCTAGTCCCCAATTT
ATATTGTTCCTCCGTGCGTCAGTTTTACCTGTGAGATAAGGCCAGTAGCCAGCCCCGTCCTGGCAGGGCT
GTGGTGAGGAGGGGGGTGTCCGTGTGGAAAACTCCCTTTGTGAGAATGGTGCGTCCTAGGTGTTCACCAG
GTCGTGGCCGCCTCTACTCCCTTTCTCTTTCTCCATCCTTCTTTCCTTAAAGAGTCCCCAGTGCTATCTG
GGACATATTCCTCCGCCCAGAGCAGGGTCCCGCTTCCCTAAGGCCCTGCTCTGGGCTTCTGGGTTTGAGT
CCTTGGCAAGCCCAGGAGAGGCGCTCAGGCTTCCCTGTCCCCCTTCCTCGTCCACCATCTCATGCCCCTG
GCTCTCCTGCCCCTTCCCTACAGGGGTTCCTGGCTCTGCTCTAAGGGCGAATTCTGCATTAATGAATCGG
CCAACGCGCGGGGAGAGGCGGTTTGCGTATTGGGCGCTCTTCCGCTTCCTCGCTCACTGACTCGCTGCGC
TCGGTCGTTCGGCTGCGGCGAGCGGTATCAGCTCACTCAAAGGCGGTAATACGGTTATCCACAGAATCAG
GGGATAACGCAGGAAAGAACATGTGAGCAAAAGGCCAGCAAAAGGCCAGGAACCGTAAAAAGGCCGCGTT
GCTGGCGTTTTTCCATAGGCTCCGCCCCCCTGACGAGCATCACAAAAATCGACGCTCAAGTCAGAGGTGG
CGAAACCCGACAGGACTATAAAGATACCAGGCGTTTCCCCCTGGAAGCTCCCTCGTGCGCTCTCCTGTTC
CGACCCTGCCGCTTACCGGATACCTGTCCGCCTTTCTCCCTTCGGGAAGCGTGGCGCTTTCTCATAGCTC
ACGCTGTAGGTATCTCAGTTCGGTGTAGGTCGTTCGCTCCAAGCTGGGCTGTGTGCACGAACCCCCCGTT
CAGCCCGACCGCTGCGCCTTATCCGGTAACTATCGTCTTGAGTCCAACCCGGTAAGACACGACTTATCGC
CACTGGCAGCAGCCACTGGTAACAGGATTAGCAGAGCGAGGTATGTAGGCGGTGCTACAGAGTTCTTGAA
GTGGTGGCCTAACTACGGCTACACTAGAAGGACAGTATTTGGTATCTGCGCTCTGCTGAAGCCAGTTACC
TTCGGAAAAAGAGTTGGTAGCTCTTGATCCGGCAAACAAACCACCGCTGGTAGCGGTGGTTTTTTTGTTT
GCAAGCAGCAGATTACGCGCAGAAAAAAAGGATCTCAAGAAGATCCTTTGATCTTTTCTACGGGGTCTGA
CGCTCAGTGGAACGAAAACTCACGTTAAGGGATTTTGGTCATGAGATTATCAAAAAGGATCTTCACCTAG
ATCCTTTTAAATTAAAAATGAAGTTTTAAATCAATCTAAAGTATATATGAGTAAACTTGGTCTGACAGTT
ACCAATGCTTAATCAGTGAGGCACCTATCTCAGCGATCTGTCTATTTCGTTCATCCATAGTTGCCTGACT
CCCCGTCGTGTAGATAACTACGATACGGGAGGGCTTACCATCTGGCCCCAGTGCTGCAATGATACCGCGA
GACCCACGCTCACCGGCTCCAGATTTATCAGCAATAAACCAGCCAGCCGGAAGGGCCGAGCGCAGAAGTG
GTCCTGCAACTTTATCCGCCTCCATCCAGTCTATTAATTGTTGCCGGGAAGCTAGAGTAAGTAGTTCGCC
AGTTAATAGTTTGCGCAACGTTGTTGCCATTGCTACAGGCATCGTGGTGTCACGCTCGTCGTTTGGTATG
GCTTCATTCAGCTCCGGTTCCCAACGATCAAGGCGAGTTACATGATCCCCCATGTTGTGCAAAAAAGCGG
TTAGCTCCTTCGGTCCTCCGATCGTTGTCAGAAGTAAGTTGGCCGCAGTGTTATCACTCATGGTTATGGC
AGCACTGCATAATTCTCTTACTGTCATGCCATCCGTAAGATGCTTTTCTGTGACTGGTGAGTACTCAACC
AAGTCATTCTGAGAATAGTGTATGCGGCGACCGAGTTGCTCTTGCCCGGCGTCAATACGGGATAATACCG
CGCCACATAGCAGAACTTTAAAAGTGCTCATCATTGGAAAACGTTCTTCGGGGCGAAAACTCTCAAGGAT
CTTACCGCTGTTGAGATCCAGTTCGATGTAACCCACTCGTGCACCCAACTGATCTTCAGCATCTTTTACT
TTCACCAGCGTTTCTGGGTGAGCAAAAACAGGAAGGCAAAATGCCGCAAAAAAGGGAATAAGGGCGACAC
GGAAATGTTGAATACTCATACTCTTCCTTTTTCAATATTATTGAAGCATTTATCAGGGTTATTGTCTCAT
GAGCGGATACATATTTGAATGTATTTAGAAAAATAAACAAATAGGGGTTCCGCGCACATTTCCCCGAAAA
GTGCCACCTGACGTCTAAGAAACCATTATTATCATGACATTAACCTATAAAAATAGGCGTATCACGAGGC
CCTTTCGTC
Features (pLannotate 1.2.2; 17 found; start..end, strand, type, name):
    137..236     +  misc_feature   bom (fragment): basis of mobility region from pBR322
    242..308     -  CDS            lacZα (fragment): LacZα fragment of β-galactosidase; lacZ fragment
    320..1123    +  misc_feature   HA-L: left homology arm from the adeno-associated virus integration site (AAVS1) within intron 1 of the human PPP1R12C gene
   1130..1155    +  misc_feature   SA: splice acceptor site
   1236..1832    +  CDS            PuroR (fragment): puromycin N-acetyltransferase; pac from Streptomyces; confers resistance to puromycin
   1848..1969    -  polyA_signal   SV40 poly(A) signal: SV40 polyadenylation signal
   2042..2552    +  promoter       hPGK promoter: human phosphoglycerate kinase 1 promoter
   2665..2685    +  CDS            FLAG (fragment): FLAG® epitope tag, followed by an enterokinase cleavage site
   2761..2784    +  CDS            Strep-Tag II: peptide that binds Strep-Tactin®, an engineered form of streptavidin
   2794..5040    +  CDS            EZH2: EZH2_HUMAN - Also known as KMT6. Experimental evidence at protein level: Swiss-Prot protein existence level 1. Polycomb group (PcG) protein. Catalytic subunit of the PRC2/EED-EZH2 complex, which methylates 'Lys-9' (H3K9me) and 'Lys-27' (H3K27me) of histone H3, leading to transcriptional repression of the affected target gene. Able to mono-, di- and trimethylate 'Lys-27' of histone H3 to form H3K27me1, H3K27me2 and H3K27me3, respectively. Displays a preference for substrates with less methylation, loses activity when progressively more methyl groups are incorporated into H3K27, H3K27me0 > H3K27
   5052..5276    +  polyA_signal   bGH poly(A) signal: bovine growth hormone polyadenylation signal
   5296..6132    +  misc_feature   HA-R: right homology arm from the adeno-associated virus integration site (AAVS1) within intron 1 of the human PPP1R12C gene
   6144..6197    -  CDS            lacI (fragment): lac repressor; lacI; The lac repressor binds to the lac operator to inhibit transcription in E. coli. This inhibition can be relieved by adding lactose or isopropyl-β-D-thiogalactopyranoside (IPTG).
   6380..6968    -  rep_origin     ori: high-copy-number ColE1/pMB1/pBR322/pUC origin of replication
   7139..7999    -  CDS            AmpR: β-lactamase; bla; confers resistance to ampicillin, carbenicillin, and related antibiotics
   8000..8104    -  promoter       AmpR promoter: bla
   8199..35      +  CDS            rop (fragment) (across the origin): Rop protein, which maintains plasmids at low copy number; rop
