[The description below was written by a language model from this plasmid's Addgene catalogue record and pLannotate feature annotations shown in this document.]
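Description:
AAVS1_Puro_PGK1_3xFLAG_Twin_Strep_EZH2 is an 8.2 kb homology-directed repair donor plasmid for inserting a tagged human EZH2 expression cassette into the AAVS1 genomic safe harbor locus of human cells. It is built on the AAVS1_Puro_PGK1_3xFLAG_Twin_Strep backbone and is propagated in E. coli as a high-copy plasmid through a ColE1/pUC-type origin with ampicillin selection (AmpR under its own bla promoter). Short remnants of bom, rop, lacZα and lacI are annotated in the backbone but are only vestigial fragments.

The payload is flanked by left and right homology arms of roughly 800 bp each, taken from intron 1 of the human PPP1R12C gene, which direct recombination after a nuclease cut at AAVS1. Immediately inside the left arm, a splice acceptor precedes a promoterless puromycin N-acetyltransferase coding sequence. Puromycin resistance therefore depends on splicing into the endogenous PPP1R12C transcript, which enriches for correctly targeted integrants over random insertions. An SV40 poly(A) signal, annotated on the reverse strand, lies just downstream of this marker. A separate cassette follows, in which the human PGK1 promoter drives EZH2, the catalytic histone H3K27 methyltransferase subunit of the Polycomb PRC2 complex. EZH2 is fused at its N-terminus to a 3xFLAG and Twin-Strep tandem tag, which the automated annotation detects only partially, and the cassette ends with a bGH poly(A) signal.

The depositor recommends co-delivery with an eSpCas9(1.1) plasmid targeting AAVS1, and the vector type also lists TALEN use. According to the associated publication, the approach uses moderate, stable expression of the tagged protein for tandem affinity purification and mapping of multiprotein complexes in human cells.
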