Addgene plasmid #79902: AAVS1_Puro_PGK1_3xFLAG_Twin_Strep_EZH2
Purpose: Gene Addition of 3xFLAG_Twin_Strep_EZH2 to the AAVS1 Genomic Safe Harbor Locus
Depositing lab: Yannick Doyon. Depositing organization: Universite Laval. Publication: A Scalable Genome-Editing-Based Approach for Mapping Multiprotein Complexes in Human Cells. Dalvai M, Loehr J, Jacquet K, Huard CC, Roques C, Herst P, Cote J, Doyon Y. Cell Rep. 2015 Oct 7. pii: S2211-1247(15)01020-7. doi: 10.1016/j.celrep.2015.09.009. PubMed 26456817.
Backbone
  Vector backbone: AAVS1_Puro_PGK1_3xFLAG_Twin_Strep (Plasmid #68375)
  Vector type: Mammalian Expression, CRISPR, TALEN
  Selectable markers: Puromycin
Growth in bacteria
  Bacterial resistance: Ampicillin, 100 μg/mL
  Growth temperature: 37°C
  Growth strain: DH5alpha
  Copy number: High Copy
Gene/Insert
  Gene/Insert name: 3xFLAG_Twin_Strep_EZH2
  Species: H. sapiens (human)
  Promoter: PGK1
  Tag / fusion protein: 3xFLAG_Twin_Strep (N terminal on backbone)
  Cloning method: Gibson Cloning
  Sequencing primers: 5′ tagtgtgggccctgttcctg
Terms and licenses: Academic/Nonprofit Terms; Industry Terms: Not Available to Industry
Depositor comments: Use in combination with eSpCas9(1.1)_No_FLAG_AAVS1_T2 (Plasmid #79888)
How to cite: AAVS1_Puro_PGK1_3xFLAG_Twin_Strep_EZH2 was a gift from Yannick Doyon (Addgene plasmid # 79902 ; http://n2t.net/addgene:79902 ; RRID:Addgene_79902)
