>Addgene plasmid #79902 | AAVS1_Puro_PGK1_3xFLAG_Twin_Strep_EZH2 | addgene partial sequence | sequence record 152970 | hPGK-F 5'-GTGTTCCGCATTCTGCAAG-3'
GGCTCCCTCGTTGACCGAATCACCGACCTCTCTCCCCAGGGGTACCCTCAGCCTTAAGGCGGCCGCCGAG
AATCTGTATTTTCAGGGAGCCATGGGATCCGCCGGCGACTACAAGGACCACGACGGCGATTATAAGGATC
ACGACATCGACTACAAAGACGACGATGACAAGGGCGCCAGCAGCGCCTGGTCCCACCCTCAGTTTGAGAA
GGGCGGAGGCTCTGGCGGCGGAAGCGGAGGATCTGCTTGGAGCCACCCCCAGTTCGAAAAGGGCGCCGGC
CAGACTGGGAAGAAATCTGAGAAGGGACCAGTTTGTTGGCGGAAGCGTGTAAAATCAGAGTACATGCGAC
TGAGACAGCTCAAGAGGTTCAGACGAGCTGATGAAGTAAAGAGTATGTTTAGTTCCAATCGTCAGAAAAT
TTTGGAAAGAACGGAAATCTTAAACCAAGAATGGAAACAGCGAAGGATACAGCCTGTGCACATCCTGACT
TCTGTGAGCTCATTGCGCGGGACTAGGGAGTGTTCGGTGACCAGTGACTTGGATTTTCCAACACAAGTCA
TCCCATTAAAGACTCTGAATGCAGTTGCTTCAGTACCCATAATGTATTCTTGGTCTCCCCTACAGCAGAA
TTTTATGGTGGAAGATGAAACTGTTTTACATAACATTCCTTATATGGGAGATGAAGTTTTAGATCAGGAT
GGTACTTTCATTGAAGAACTAATAAAAAATTATGATGGGAAAGTACACGGGGATAGAGAATGTGGGTTTA
TAAATGATGAAATTTTTGTGGAGTTGGTGAATGCCCTTGGTCAATATAATGATGATGACGATGATGATGA
TGGAGACGATCCTGAAGAAAGAGAAGAAAAGCAGAAAGATCTGGAGGATCACCGAGATGATAAAGAAAGC
CGCCCACCTCGGAAATTTCCTTCTGATAAAATTTTTGAAGCCATTTCCTCAATGTTTCCAGATAAGGGCA
CAGCAGAAGAACTAAAGGAAAAATATAAAGAACTCACCGAA
