>Addgene plasmid #79902 | AAVS1_Puro_PGK1_3xFLAG_Twin_Strep_EZH2 | addgene partial sequence | sequence record 152971 | pcDNAM-rev 5'-CTTCCAGGGTCAAGGAAGG-3'
GATGGCTGGCAACTAGAAGGCACAGCCTGCAGGTCAAGGGATTTCCATTTCTCTTTCGATGCCGACATAC
TTCAGGGCATCAGCCTGGCTGTATCTGTAATCAAAAAACAGCTCTTCGCCAGTCTGGATGGCTCTCTTGG
CAAAAATACCTATCCTGTGATCACCGTTAACCATCATAACTTTTGCATAGCAGTTTGGATTTACCGAATG
ATTTGCAAAACGAATTTTGTTACCCTTGCGGGTTGCATCCACCACAAAATCATTGTTCAAGTTGAACAGA
AAGCTGCACATGTATTTATCATACACTTTCCCTCTTCTGTCAGCTTCATCTTGAGAAATAATCTCTCCAC
AGTATTCTGAGATGAATTCATTTTTCTGCACAGGATCTTTGATAAAAATCCCCCAGCCTGCCACGTCAGA
TGGTGCCAGCAATAGATGCTTTTTGGAGCCCCGCTGAATACTGCAGTTCTTGCAGGACACATTTTTACTG
TCCCAATGGTCAGCGGCTCCACAAGTAAGACAGAGGTCAGGGTCACACTCTCGGACAGCCAGGTAGCACG
GGCACTGCTTGGTGTTGCACTGTGCTTTGCAGCGGCATCCCGGAAAGCGGTTTTGACACTCTGAACTACA
TTGACAAAACTTTTCACAAAAATTTTGTGCTATCACACAAGGGCACGAACTGTCACAAGGCTGCCGTGGA
TGATCACAGGGTTGATAGTTGTAAACATGGTTAGAGGAGCCGTCCTTTTTCAGCTGTATCTTTCTGCAGT
GTGCAGCCCACAACCGGTGTTTCCTCTTCTTTTTCCTTGGAGGAGTATCCACATCCTCAGCGGGAGCTGG
AGCTATGATGCTAGATTCTTTGACTCTAAACTCATACACCTGTCTACATGTTTTGGTCCCAATTAACCTA
GCAATGGCACAGAAATTGTCATAGTAAGTGCCAATGAGGACTCTAAACATTGAGGCTTCAGCACCACTCC
ACTCCA
